Addgene plasmid #172817: pLBM0020
Purpose: Level 2 module containing HSP21-nYFP HSP21-cYFP
Depositing lab: Benjamin Field. Depositing organization: CNRS DR12, Delegation Provence et Corse. Publication: MoBiFC: development of a modular bimolecular fluorescence complementation toolkit for the analysis of chloroplast protein-protein interactions. Velay F, Soula M, Mehrez M, Belbachir C, D'Alessandro S, Laloi C, Crete P, Field B. Plant Methods. 2022 May 26;18(1):69. doi: 10.1186/s13007-022-00902-1. PubMed 35619173.
Backbone
  Vector backbone: pAGM4673
  Backbone manufacturer: Engler et al. 2014
  Vector type: Synthetic Biology
Growth in bacteria
  Bacterial resistance: Kanamycin, 50 μg/mL
  Growth temperature: 37°C
  Growth strain: DH5alpha
  Copy number: High Copy
Gene/Insert
  Gene/Insert name: [35S-P19][35S-CTPSSU-mHSP21-3XFLAGnYFP][35S-CTPSSU-mHSP21-cYFPX3HA][35S-SP_SV40-CFP]
  Species: A. thaliana (mustard weed)
  Cloning method: Restriction Enzyme; 5′ cloning site Unknown (unknown if destroyed)
Terms and licenses: Academic/Nonprofit Terms; Industry Terms: Not Available to Industry
Depositor comments: Please visit https://www.biorxiv.org/content/10.1101/2021.03.01.433373v1 for bioRxiv preprint.
How to cite: pLBM0020 was a gift from Benjamin Field (Addgene plasmid # 172817 ; http://n2t.net/addgene:172817 ; RRID:Addgene_172817)
