[The description below was written by a language model from this plasmid's Addgene catalogue record and pLannotate feature annotations shown in this document.]
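Description:
pLBM0020 is a Level 2 multigene module from the MoBiFC modular bimolecular fluorescence complementation toolkit, assembled in the pAGM4673 binary backbone used for Golden Gate/MoClo-style synthetic biology. The roughly 15 kb plasmid carries nopaline-type left and right T-DNA border repeats, a broad-host-range incP oriV with the trfA replication gene (the arrangement that normally allows maintenance in Agrobacterium), and a high-copy ColE1/pUC-type origin for E. coli. Selection in bacteria is by kanamycin, through an aminoglycoside phosphotransferase gene driven by the bla promoter.

The T-DNA holds four transcription units in the same orientation, each driven by a CaMV 35S promoter followed by the TMV Ω translational enhancer. The "IBMP_CAMVB" fragments annotated upstream of each promoter probably reflect extended 35S upstream sequence rather than expressed genes. The first unit encodes P19, the tombusvirus silencing suppressor that boosts transient expression; the annotation tool labels this region as an overlapping TBSV movement protein fragment. It ends in a NOS terminator. The second and third units each fuse the Arabidopsis RuBisCO small subunit (RBCS-1A) chloroplast transit peptide to mature HSP21, a chloroplast small heat shock chaperone. One unit is joined to 3xFLAG and the N-terminal YFP fragment, though the FLAG tag is not separately annotated. The other is joined to the C-terminal Venus/YFP fragment and 3xHA. Both end in CaMV poly(A) signals. The fourth unit expresses an SV40 NLS-targeted CFP with a NOS terminator.

HSP21 self-association in the chloroplast would reconstitute YFP fluorescence, while CFP marks transformed cells and provides a reference signal. This makes the construct suitable as a test or control for chloroplast protein-protein interaction assays.
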