Features (pLannotate 1.2.2; 38 found; start..end, strand, type, name):
     36..60      +  misc_feature   RB T-DNA repeat: right border repeat from nopaline C58 T-DNA
    157..788     +  rep_origin     oriV: incP origin of replication
    879..983     +  promoter       AmpR promoter: bla
    984..1778    +  CDS            KanR: aminoglycoside phosphotransferase; aphA-3; confers resistance to kanamycin
   1949..2537    +  rep_origin     ori: high-copy-number ColE1/pMB1/pBR322/pUC origin of replication
   2873..4018    +  CDS            trfA: TRFA_ECOLX - Experimental evidence at protein level: Swiss-Prot protein existence level 1. Also involved in plasmid copy number control, promoting intermolecular coupling of protein bound iterons at oriV, which inhibits replication initiation. From Escherichia coli.
   4167..4191    +  misc_feature   LB T-DNA repeat: left border repeat from nopaline C58 T-DNA
   4279..5085    +  CDS            IBMP_CAMVB (fragment): Experimental evidence at protein level: Swiss-Prot protein existence level 1. Enhances the ribosomal termination-reinitiation event leading to the translation of major open reading frames on the polycistronic viral RNAs. From Cauliflower mosaic virus (strain Bari 1) (CaMV).
   5269..5614    +  promoter       CaMV 35S promoter: strong constitutive promoter from cauliflower mosaic virus
   5566..5612    +  promoter       minimal CaMV 35S promoter: minimal 35S promoter from cauliflower mosaic virus
   5643..5696    +  misc_feature   TMV Ω: translational enhancer from the tobacco mosaic virus 5'-leader sequence (Gallie et al., 1988)
   5691..6224    +  CDS            MVP_TBSVC (fragment): Experimental evidence at protein level: Swiss-Prot protein existence level 1. Transports viral genome to neighboring plant cells directly through plasmosdesmata, without any budding. The movement protein allows efficient cell to cell propagation, by bypassing the host cell wall barrier. Displays RNA-binding activity. From Tomato bushy stunt virus (strain Cherry) (TBSV).
   6236..6488    +  terminator     NOS terminator: nopaline synthase terminator and poly(A) signal
   6514..7320    +  CDS            IBMP_CAMVB (fragment): Experimental evidence at protein level: Swiss-Prot protein existence level 1. Enhances the ribosomal termination-reinitiation event leading to the translation of major open reading frames on the polycistronic viral RNAs. From Cauliflower mosaic virus (strain Bari 1) (CaMV).
   7504..7849    +  promoter       CaMV 35S promoter: strong constitutive promoter from cauliflower mosaic virus
   7801..7847    +  promoter       minimal CaMV 35S promoter: minimal 35S promoter from cauliflower mosaic virus
   7878..7931    +  misc_feature   TMV Ω: translational enhancer from the tobacco mosaic virus 5'-leader sequence (Gallie et al., 1988)
   7940..8113    +  CDS            RBCS-1A (fragment): RBS1A_ARATH - Also known as ATS1A. Experimental evidence at protein level: Swiss-Prot protein existence level 1. RuBisCO catalyzes two reactions: the carboxylation of D- ribulose 1,5-bisphosphate, the primary event in carbon dioxide fixation, as well as the oxidative fragmentation of the pentose substrate. Both reactions occur simultaneously and in competition at the same active site. Although the small subunit is not catalytic it is essential for maximal activity. From Arabidopsis thaliana (Mouse-ear cress).
   8217..8297    +  CDS            RBCS-1A (fragment): RBS1A_ARATH - Also known as ATS1A. Experimental evidence at protein level: Swiss-Prot protein existence level 1. RuBisCO catalyzes two reactions: the carboxylation of D- ribulose 1,5-bisphosphate, the primary event in carbon dioxide fixation, as well as the oxidative fragmentation of the pentose substrate. Both reactions occur simultaneously and in competition at the same active site. Although the small subunit is not catalytic it is essential for maximal activity. From Arabidopsis thaliana (Mouse-ear cress).
   8289..8840    +  CDS            HSP21 (fragment): HS25P_ARATH - Also known as HSP25.3. Experimental evidence at protein level: Swiss-Prot protein existence level 1. Chaperone protein required for seedling and chloroplast development under heat stress, probably by maintaining plastid-encoded RNA polymerase (PEP)-dependent transcription. From Arabidopsis thaliana (Mouse-ear cress).
   8931..9446    +  CDS            (3-F)Tyr-EGFP (fragment): (3-F)Tyr-EGFP is a basic (constitutively fluorescent) green fluorescent protein published in 2004, derived from Aequorea victoria.
   9484..9658    +  polyA_signal   CaMV poly(A) signal: cauliflower mosaic virus polyadenylation signal
   9681..10487   +  CDS            IBMP_CAMVB (fragment): Experimental evidence at protein level: Swiss-Prot protein existence level 1. Enhances the ribosomal termination-reinitiation event leading to the translation of major open reading frames on the polycistronic viral RNAs. From Cauliflower mosaic virus (strain Bari 1) (CaMV).
  10671..11016   +  promoter       CaMV 35S promoter: strong constitutive promoter from cauliflower mosaic virus
  10968..11014   +  promoter       minimal CaMV 35S promoter: minimal 35S promoter from cauliflower mosaic virus
  11045..11098   +  misc_feature   TMV Ω: translational enhancer from the tobacco mosaic virus 5'-leader sequence (Gallie et al., 1988)
  11107..11280   +  CDS            RBCS-1A (fragment): RBS1A_ARATH - Also known as ATS1A. Experimental evidence at protein level: Swiss-Prot protein existence level 1. RuBisCO catalyzes two reactions: the carboxylation of D- ribulose 1,5-bisphosphate, the primary event in carbon dioxide fixation, as well as the oxidative fragmentation of the pentose substrate. Both reactions occur simultaneously and in competition at the same active site. Although the small subunit is not catalytic it is essential for maximal activity. From Arabidopsis thaliana (Mouse-ear cress).
  11384..11464   +  CDS            RBCS-1A (fragment): RBS1A_ARATH - Also known as ATS1A. Experimental evidence at protein level: Swiss-Prot protein existence level 1. RuBisCO catalyzes two reactions: the carboxylation of D- ribulose 1,5-bisphosphate, the primary event in carbon dioxide fixation, as well as the oxidative fragmentation of the pentose substrate. Both reactions occur simultaneously and in competition at the same active site. Although the small subunit is not catalytic it is essential for maximal activity. From Arabidopsis thaliana (Mouse-ear cress).
  11456..12007   +  CDS            HSP21 (fragment): HS25P_ARATH - Also known as HSP25.3. Experimental evidence at protein level: Swiss-Prot protein existence level 1. Chaperone protein required for seedling and chloroplast development under heat stress, probably by maintaining plastid-encoded RNA polymerase (PEP)-dependent transcription. From Arabidopsis thaliana (Mouse-ear cress).
  12018..12208   +  CDS            VC155 (fragment): C-terminal fragment of mVenus for use in bimolecular fluorescence complementation (BiFC) (Kodama and Hu, 2010)
  12209..12298   +  CDS            3xHA: three tandem HA epitope tags
  12339..12513   +  polyA_signal   CaMV poly(A) signal: cauliflower mosaic virus polyadenylation signal
  12536..13342   +  CDS            IBMP_CAMVB (fragment): Experimental evidence at protein level: Swiss-Prot protein existence level 1. Enhances the ribosomal termination-reinitiation event leading to the translation of major open reading frames on the polycistronic viral RNAs. From Cauliflower mosaic virus (strain Bari 1) (CaMV).
  13526..13871   +  promoter       CaMV 35S promoter: strong constitutive promoter from cauliflower mosaic virus
  13823..13869   +  promoter       minimal CaMV 35S promoter: minimal 35S promoter from cauliflower mosaic virus
  13900..13953   +  misc_feature   TMV Ω: translational enhancer from the tobacco mosaic virus 5'-leader sequence (Gallie et al., 1988)
  14006..14725   +  CDS            ECFP: enhanced CFP mammalian codon-optimized
  14738..14990   +  terminator     NOS terminator: nopaline synthase terminator and poly(A) signal
>Addgene plasmid #172817 | pLBM0020 | addgene full sequence | sequence record 348643 | Addgene NGS Result
GGGACACGAAGTGATCCGTTTAAACTATCAGTGTTTGACAGGATATATTGGCGGGTAAACCTAAGAGAAA
AGAGCGTTTATTAGAATAATCGGATATTTAAAAGGGCGTGAAAAGGTTTATCCGTTCGTCCATTTGTATG
TGCCAGCCGCCTTTGCGACGCTCACCGGGCTGGTTGCCCTCGCCGCTGGGCTGGCGGCCGTCTATGGCCC
TGCAAACGCGCCAGAAACGCCGTCGAAGCCGTGTGCGAGACACCGCGGCCGCCGGCGTTGTGGATACCTC
GCGGAAAACTTGGCCCTCACTGACAGATGAGGGGCGGACGTTGACACTTGAGGGGCCGACTCACCCGGCG
CGGCGTTGACAGATGAGGGGCAGGCTCGATTTCGGCCGGCGACGTGGAGCTGGCCAGCCTCGCAAATCGG
CGAAAACGCCTGATTTTACGCGAGTTTCCCACAGATGATGTGGACAAGCCTGGGGATAAGTGCCCTGCGG
TATTGACACTTGAGGGGCGCGACTACTGACAGATGAGGGGCGCGATCCTTGACACTTGAGGGGCAGAGTG
CTGACAGATGAGGGGCGCACCTATTGACATTTGAGGGGCTGTCCACAGGCAGAAAATCCAGCATTTGCAA
GGGTTTCCGCCCGTTTTTCGGCCACCGCTAACCTGTCTTTTAACCTGCTTTTAAACCAATATTTATAAAC
CTTGTTTTTAACCAGGGCTGCGCCCTGTGCGCGTGACCGCGCACGCCGAAGGGGGGTGCCCCCCCTTCTC
GAACCCTCCCGGCCCGCTAACGCGGGCCTCCCATCCCCCCAGGGGCTGCGCCCCTCGGCCGCGAACGGCC
TCACCCCAAAAATGGCAGCGCTGGCCAATTCCCGAGTGCGCGGAACCCCTATTTGTTTATTTTTCTAAAT
ACATTCAAATATGTATCCGCTCATGAGACAATAACCCTGATAAATGCTTCAATAATATTGAAAAAGGAAG
AGTATGGCTAAAATGAGAATATCACCGGAATTGAAAAAACTGATCGAAAAATACCGCTGCGTAAAAGATA
CGGAAGGAATGTCTCCTGCTAAGGTATATAAGCTGGTGGGAGAAAATGAAAACCTATATTTAAAAATGAC
GGACAGCCGGTATAAAGGGACCACCTATGATGTGGAACGGGAAAAGGACATGATGCTATGGCTGGAAGGA
AAGCTGCCTGTTCCAAAGGTCCTGCACTTTGAACGGCATGATGGCTGGAGCAATCTGCTCATGAGTGAGG
CCGATGGCGTCCTTTGCTCGGAAGAGTATGAAGATGAACAAAGCCCTGAAAAGATTATCGAGCTGTATGC
GGAGTGCATCAGGCTCTTTCACTCCATCGACATATCGGATTGTCCCTATACGAATAGCTTAGACAGCCGC
TTAGCCGAATTGGATTACTTACTGAATAACGATCTGGCCGATGTGGATTGCGAAAACTGGGAAGAGGACA
CTCCATTTAAAGATCCGCGCGAGCTGTATGATTTTTTAAAGACGGAAAAGCCCGAAGAGGAACTTGTCTT
TTCCCACGGCGACCTGGGAGACAGCAACATCTTTGTGAAAGATGGCAAAGTAAGTGGCTTTATTGATCTT
GGGAGAAGCGGCAGGGCGGACAAGTGGTATGACATTGCCTTCTGCGTCCGGTCGCTCAGGGAGGATATCG
GGGAAGAACAGTATGTCGAGCTATTTTTTGACTTACTGGGGATCAAGCCTGATTGGGAGAAAATAAAATA
TTATATTTTACTGGATGAATTGTTTTAGCTGTCAGACCAAGTTTACTCATATATACTTTAGATTGATTTA
AAACTTCATTTTTAATTTAAAAGGATCTAGGTGAAGATCCTTTTTGATAATCTCATGACCAAAATCCCTT
AACGTGAGTTTTCGTTCCACTGAGCGTCAGACCCCGTAGAAAAGATCAAAGGATCTTCTTGAGATCCTTT
TTTTCTGCGCGTAATCTGCTGCTTGCAAACAAAAAAACCACCGCTACCAGCGGTGGTTTGTTTGCCGGAT
CAAGAGCTACCAACTCTTTTTCCGAAGGTAACTGGCTTCAGCAGAGCGCAGATACCAAATACTGTTCTTC
TAGTGTAGCCGTAGTTAGGCCACCACTTCAAGAACTCTGTAGCACCGCCTACATACCTCGCTCTGCTAAT
CCTGTTACCAGTGGCTGCTGCCAGTGGCGATAAGTCGTGTCTTACCGGGTTGGACTCAAGACGATAGTTA
CCGGATAAGGCGCAGCGGTCGGGCTGAACGGGGGGTTCGTGCACACAGCCCAGCTTGGAGCGAACGACCT
ACACCGAACTGAGATACCTACAGCGTGAGCTATGAGAAAGCGCCACGCTTCCCGAAGGGAGAAAGGCGGA
CAGGTATCCGGTAAGCGGCAGGGTCGGAACAGGAGAGCGCACGAGGGAGCTTCCAGGGGGAAACGCCTGG
TATCTTTATAGTCCTGTCGGGTTTCGCCACCTCTGACTTGAGCGTCGATTTTTGTGATGCTCGTCAGGGG
GGCGGAGCCTATGGAAAAACGCCAGCAACGCGGCCTTTTTACGGTTCCTGGCAGATCCTAGATGTGGCGC
AACGATGCCGGCGACAAGCAGGAGCGCACCGACTTCTTCCGCATCAAGTGTTTTGGCTCTCAGGCCGAGG
CCCACGGCAAGTATTTGGGCAAGGGGTCGCTGGTATTCGTGCAGGGCAAGATTCGGAATACCAAGTACGA
GAAGGACGGCCAGACGGTCTACGGGACCGACTTCATTGCCGATAAGGTGGATTATCTGGACACCAAGGCA
CCAGGCGGGTCAAATCAGGAATAAGGGCACATTGCCCCGGCGTGAGTCGGGGCAATCCCGCAAGGAGGGT
GAATGAATCGGACGTTTGACCGGAAGGCATACAGGCAAGAACTGATCGACGCGGGGTTTTCCGCCGAGGA
TGCCGAAACCATCGCAAGCCGCACCGTCATGCGTGCGCCCCGCGAAACCTTCCAGTCCGTCGGCTCGATG
GTCCAGCAAGCTACGGCCAAGATCGAGCGCGACAGCGTGCAACTGGCTCCCCCTGCCCTGCCCGCGCCAT
CGGCCGCCGTGGAGCGTTCGCGTCGTCTTGAACAGGAGGCGGCAGGTTTGGCGAAGTCGATGACCATCGA
CACGCGAGGAACTATGACGACCAAGAAGCGAAAAACCGCCGGCGAGGACCTGGCAAAACAGGTCAGCGAG
GCCAAGCAGGCCGCGTTGCTGAAACACACGAAGCAGCAGATCAAGGAAATGCAGCTTTCCTTGTTCGATA
TTGCGCCGTGGCCGGACACGATGCGAGCGATGCCAAACGACACGGCCCGCTCTGCCCTGTTCACCACGCG
CAACAAGAAAATCCCGCGCGAGGCGCTGCAAAACAAGGTCATTTTCCACGTCAACAAGGACGTGAAGATC
ACCTACACCGGCGTCGAGCTGCGGGCCGACGATGACGAACTGGTGTGGCAGCAGGTGTTGGAGTACGCGA
AGCGCACCCCTATCGGCGAGCCGATCACCTTCACGTTCTACGAGCTTTGCCAGGACCTGGGCTGGTCGAT
CAATGGCCGGTATTACACGAAGGCCGAGGAATGCCTGTCGCGCCTACAGGCGACGGCGATGGGCTTCACG
TCCGACCGCGTTGGGCACCTGGAATCGGTGTCGCTGCTGCACCGCTTCCGCGTCCTGGACCGTGGCAAGA
AAACGTCCCGTTGCCAGGTCCTGATCGACGAGGAAATCGTCGTGCTGTTTGCTGGCGACCACTACACGAA
ATTCATATGGGAGAAGTACCGCAAGCTGTCGCCGACGGCCCGACGGATGTTCGACTATTTCAGCTCGCAC
CGGGAGCCGTACCCGCTCAAGCTGGAAACCTTCCGCCTCATGTGCGGATCGGATTCCACCCGCGTGAAGA
AGTGGCGCGAGCAGGTCGGCGAAGCCTGCGAAGAGTTGCGAGGCAGCGGCCTGGTGGAACACGCCTGGGT
CAATGATGACCTGGTGCATTGCAAACGCTAGGGCCTTGTGGGGTCAGTTCCGGCTGGGGGTTCAGCAGCC
CCTGCTCGGATCTGTTGGACCGGACAGTAGTCATGGTTGATGGGCTGCCTGTATCGAGTGGTGATTTTGT
GCCGAGCTGCCGGTCGGGGAGCTGTTGGCTGGCTGGTGGCAGGATATATTGTGGTGTAAACAAATTGACG
CTTAGACAACTTAATAACACATTGCGGACGTTTTTAATGTACTGGGGTTGAACACTCTGTGCCGAATTCG
GATCCGGAGGAATTCCAATCCCACAAAAATCTGAGCTTAACAGCACAGTTGCTCCTCTCAGAGCAGAATC
GGGTATTCAACACCCTCATATCAACTACTACGTTGTGTATAACGGTCCACATGCCGGTATATACGATGAC
TGGGGTTGTACAAAGGCGGCAACAAACGGCGTTCCCGGAGTTGCACACAAGAAATTTGCCACTATTACAG
AGGCAAGAGCAGCAGCTGACGCGTACACAACAAGTCAGCAAACAGACAGGTTGAACTTCATCCCCAAAGG
AGAAGCTCAACTCAAGCCCAAGAGCTTTGCTAAGGCCCTAACAAGCCCACCAAAGCAAAAAGCCCACTGG
CTCACGCTAGGAACCAAAAGGCCCAGCAGTGATCCAGCCCCAAAAGAGATCTCCTTTGCCCCGGAGATTA
CAATGGACGATTTCCTCTATCTTTACGATCTAGGAAGGAAGTTCGAAGGTGAAGGTGACGACACTATGTT
CACCACTGATAATGAGAAGGTTAGCCTCTTCAATTTCAGAAAGAATGCTGACCCACAGATGGTTAGAGAG
GCCTACGCAGCAAGTCTCATCAAGACGATCTACCCGAGTAACAATCTCCAGGAGATCAAATACCTTCCCA
AGAAGGTTAAAGATGCAGTCAAAAGATTCAGGACTAATTGCATCAAGAACACAGAGAAAGACATATTTCT
CAAGATCAGAAGTACTATTCCAGTATGGACGATTCAAGGCTTGCTTCATAAACCAAGGCAAGTAATAGAG
ATTGGAGTCTCTAAAAAGGTAGTTCCTACTGAATCTAAGGCCATGCATGGAGTCTAAGATTCAAATCGAG
GATCTAACAGAACTCGCCGTCAAGACTGGCGAACAGTTCATACAGAGTCTTTTACGACTCAATGACAAGA
AGAAAATCTTCGTCAACATGGTGGAGCACGACACTCTGGTCTACTCCAAAAATGTCAAAGATACAGTCTC
AGAAGATCAAAGGGCTATTGAGACTTTTCAACAAAGGATAATTTCGGGAAACCTCCTCGGATTCCATTGC
CCAGCTATCTGTCACTTCATCGAAAGGACAGTAGAAAAGGAAGGTGGCTCCTACAAATGCCATCATTGCG
ATAAAGGAAAGGCTATCATTCAAGATCTCTCTGCCGACAGTGGTCCCAAAGATGGACCCCCACCCACGAG
GAGCATCGTGGAAAAAGAAGAGGTTCCAACCACGTCTACAAAGCAAGTGGATTGATGTGACATCTCCACT
GACGTAAGGGATGACGCACAATCCCACTATCCTTCGCAAGACCCTTCCTCTATATAAGGAAGTTCATTTC
ATTTGGAGAGGACACGCTCGAGTATAAGAGCTCATTTTTACAACAATTACCAACAACAACAAACAACAAA
CAACATTACAATTACATTTACAATTATCGATACAATGGAACGAGCTATACAAGGAAACGATGCTAGGGAA
CAAGCTTATGGTGAACGTTGGAATGGAGGATCAGGAAGTTCCACTTCTCCCTTCAAACTTCCTGACGAAA
GTCCGAGTTGGACTGAGTGGCGGCTACATAACGATGAGACTATTTCGAATCAAGATAATCCCCTTGGTTT
CAAGGAAAGCTGGGGTTTCGGGAAAGTTGTATTTAAGAGATATCTCAGATACGACGGGACGGAAACTTCA
CTGCACAGAGTCCTTGGATCTTGGACGGGAGATTCGGTTAACTATGCAGCATCTCGATTTCTCGGTTTCG
ACCAGATCGGATGTACCTATAGTATTCGGTTTCGAGGAGTTAGTGTCACCATTTCTGGAGGGTCGCGAAC
TCTTCAGCATCTCAGTGAAATGGCAATTCGGTCTAAGCAAGAACTGCTACAGCTTACCCCAGTCAAAGTG
GAAAGTGATGTATCAAGAGGATGCCCTGAAGGTGTTGAAACCTTCGAAGAAGAAAGCGAGTAAGCTTGTC
AAGCAGATCGTTCAAACATTTGGCAATAAAGTTTCTTAAGATTGAATCCTGTTGCCGGTCTTGCGATGAT
TATCATATAATTTCTGTTGAATTACGTTAAGCATGTAATAATTAACATGTAATGCATGACGTTATTTATG
AGATGGGTTTTTATGATTAGAGTCCCGCAATTATACATTTAATACGCGATAGAAAACAAAATATAGCGCG
CAAACTAGGATAAATTATCGCGCGCGGTGTCATCTATGTTACTAGATCGACGCTGCAAGAATTCAAGCTT
GGAGGAATTCCAATCCCACAAAAATCTGAGCTTAACAGCACAGTTGCTCCTCTCAGAGCAGAATCGGGTA
TTCAACACCCTCATATCAACTACTACGTTGTGTATAACGGTCCACATGCCGGTATATACGATGACTGGGG
TTGTACAAAGGCGGCAACAAACGGCGTTCCCGGAGTTGCACACAAGAAATTTGCCACTATTACAGAGGCA
AGAGCAGCAGCTGACGCGTACACAACAAGTCAGCAAACAGACAGGTTGAACTTCATCCCCAAAGGAGAAG
CTCAACTCAAGCCCAAGAGCTTTGCTAAGGCCCTAACAAGCCCACCAAAGCAAAAAGCCCACTGGCTCAC
GCTAGGAACCAAAAGGCCCAGCAGTGATCCAGCCCCAAAAGAGATCTCCTTTGCCCCGGAGATTACAATG
GACGATTTCCTCTATCTTTACGATCTAGGAAGGAAGTTCGAAGGTGAAGGTGACGACACTATGTTCACCA
CTGATAATGAGAAGGTTAGCCTCTTCAATTTCAGAAAGAATGCTGACCCACAGATGGTTAGAGAGGCCTA
CGCAGCAAGTCTCATCAAGACGATCTACCCGAGTAACAATCTCCAGGAGATCAAATACCTTCCCAAGAAG
GTTAAAGATGCAGTCAAAAGATTCAGGACTAATTGCATCAAGAACACAGAGAAAGACATATTTCTCAAGA
TCAGAAGTACTATTCCAGTATGGACGATTCAAGGCTTGCTTCATAAACCAAGGCAAGTAATAGAGATTGG
AGTCTCTAAAAAGGTAGTTCCTACTGAATCTAAGGCCATGCATGGAGTCTAAGATTCAAATCGAGGATCT
AACAGAACTCGCCGTCAAGACTGGCGAACAGTTCATACAGAGTCTTTTACGACTCAATGACAAGAAGAAA
ATCTTCGTCAACATGGTGGAGCACGACACTCTGGTCTACTCCAAAAATGTCAAAGATACAGTCTCAGAAG
ATCAAAGGGCTATTGAGACTTTTCAACAAAGGATAATTTCGGGAAACCTCCTCGGATTCCATTGCCCAGC
TATCTGTCACTTCATCGAAAGGACAGTAGAAAAGGAAGGTGGCTCCTACAAATGCCATCATTGCGATAAA
GGAAAGGCTATCATTCAAGATCTCTCTGCCGACAGTGGTCCCAAAGATGGACCCCCACCCACGAGGAGCA
TCGTGGAAAAAGAAGAGGTTCCAACCACGTCTACAAAGCAAGTGGATTGATGTGACATCTCCACTGACGT
AAGGGATGACGCACAATCCCACTATCCTTCGCAAGACCCTTCCTCTATATAAGGAAGTTCATTTCATTTG
GAGAGGACACGCTCGAGTATAAGAGCTCATTTTTACAACAATTACCAACAACAACAAACAACAAACAACA
TTACAATTACATTTACAATTATCGATACAATGGCTTCCTCTATGCTCTCTTCCGCTACTATGGTTGCCTC
TCCGGCTCAGGCCACTATGGTCGCTCCTTTCAACGGACTTAAGTCCTCCGCTGCCTTCCCAGCCACCCGC
AAGGCTAACAACGACATTACTTCCATCACAAGCAACGGCGGAAGAGTTAACTGCATGCAGGTCATTTATA
TTTCTTCTTTCACTTTTTTATTATTCCATATGATTTTTTTCGGTTCTTTCTTCGAATCTACATAAACTAA
TATCATTGGAAAAATCGAAAAAATAGGTGTGGCCTCCGATTGGAAAGAAGAAGTTTGAGACTCTCTCTTA
CCTTCCTGACCTTACCGATTCCGAAGGTGCTCAAGACCAGAGAGAAAACTCCATTGATGTTGTTCAGCAA
GGACAACAAAAAGGGAACCAAGGATCAAGTGTCGAAAAAAGACCTCAACAACGCTTAACCATGGATGTCT
CTCCTTTCGGATTGTTGGATCCTTTGTCACCAATGAGGACGATGCGACAAATGTTAGATACTATGGACAG
GATGTTCGAGGACACTATGCCTGTCTCAGGAAGAAACAGAGGAGGAAGTGGAGTGTCAGAGATTCGTGCA
CCGTGGGACATCAAAGAGGAAGAACACGAGATCAAGATGCGTTTCGACATGCCTGGACTCTCTAAAGAGG
ACGTCAAAATCTCTGTAGAAGATAACGTACTTGTGATCAAAGGAGAGCAGAAGAAGGAGGACAGTGATGA
TTCTTGGTCTGGAAGAAGCGTTAGCTCATATGGAACACGACTTCAGCTCCCAGACAACTGTGAGAAAGAC
AAGATCAAAGCTGAGCTCAAGAACGGAGTCCTCTTTATCACTATCCCTAAGACCAAAGTCGAACGCAAAG
TCATCGATGTCCAGATTCAATCTTCGGATTACAAGGACCACGACGGGGACTACAAGGATCATGATTTGGA
TGCTGCTGCCGCCGACTATAAGGATGATGACGATAAGGTGAGCAAGGGCGAAGAGTTGTTCACTGGTGTG
GTTCCTATCCTCGTTGAGCTTGATGGTGATGTGAACGGGCACAAGTTCTCCGTTTCTGGTGAAGGTGAGG
GTGATGCTACTTACGGAAAGCTCACCCTCAAGTTCATCTGTACCACTGGAAAGCTCCCTGTGCCTTGGCC
TACTCTCGTTACTACTTTCGGATACGGACTCCAGTGCTTCGCTAGATACCCTGATCATATGAAGCAGCAC
GACTTCTTCAAGAGCGCTATGCCTGAGGGATACGTGCAAGAGAGAACCATTTTCTTCAAGGACGACGGCA
ACTACAAGACCAGAGCTGAGGTTAAGTTCGAAGGTGACACCCTCGTGAACAGGATCGAGCTTAAGGGCAT
CGACTTCAAAGAGGACGGAAACATCCTCGGACACAAGCTCGAGTACAACTACAACAGCCACAACGTGTAC
ATCATGGCCGACAAGCAGAAGAACGGCATCAAGGTCAACTTCAAGATCAGGCACAACATCGAGGACTAAG
CTTCTCTAGCTAGAGTCGATCGACAAGCTCGAGTTTCTCCATAATAATGTGTGAGTAGTTCCCAGATAAG
GGAATTAGGGTTCCTATAGGGTTTCGCTCATGTGTTGAGCATATAAGAAACCCTTAGTATGTATTTGTAT
TTGTAAAATACTTCTATCAATAAAATTTCTAATTCCTAAAACCAAAATCCAGTACTAAAATCCAGATCGC
TACTAGAATTCGAGCTCGGAGGAATTCCAATCCCACAAAAATCTGAGCTTAACAGCACAGTTGCTCCTCT
CAGAGCAGAATCGGGTATTCAACACCCTCATATCAACTACTACGTTGTGTATAACGGTCCACATGCCGGT
ATATACGATGACTGGGGTTGTACAAAGGCGGCAACAAACGGCGTTCCCGGAGTTGCACACAAGAAATTTG
CCACTATTACAGAGGCAAGAGCAGCAGCTGACGCGTACACAACAAGTCAGCAAACAGACAGGTTGAACTT
CATCCCCAAAGGAGAAGCTCAACTCAAGCCCAAGAGCTTTGCTAAGGCCCTAACAAGCCCACCAAAGCAA
AAAGCCCACTGGCTCACGCTAGGAACCAAAAGGCCCAGCAGTGATCCAGCCCCAAAAGAGATCTCCTTTG
CCCCGGAGATTACAATGGACGATTTCCTCTATCTTTACGATCTAGGAAGGAAGTTCGAAGGTGAAGGTGA
CGACACTATGTTCACCACTGATAATGAGAAGGTTAGCCTCTTCAATTTCAGAAAGAATGCTGACCCACAG
ATGGTTAGAGAGGCCTACGCAGCAAGTCTCATCAAGACGATCTACCCGAGTAACAATCTCCAGGAGATCA
AATACCTTCCCAAGAAGGTTAAAGATGCAGTCAAAAGATTCAGGACTAATTGCATCAAGAACACAGAGAA
AGACATATTTCTCAAGATCAGAAGTACTATTCCAGTATGGACGATTCAAGGCTTGCTTCATAAACCAAGG
CAAGTAATAGAGATTGGAGTCTCTAAAAAGGTAGTTCCTACTGAATCTAAGGCCATGCATGGAGTCTAAG
ATTCAAATCGAGGATCTAACAGAACTCGCCGTCAAGACTGGCGAACAGTTCATACAGAGTCTTTTACGAC
TCAATGACAAGAAGAAAATCTTCGTCAACATGGTGGAGCACGACACTCTGGTCTACTCCAAAAATGTCAA
AGATACAGTCTCAGAAGATCAAAGGGCTATTGAGACTTTTCAACAAAGGATAATTTCGGGAAACCTCCTC
GGATTCCATTGCCCAGCTATCTGTCACTTCATCGAAAGGACAGTAGAAAAGGAAGGTGGCTCCTACAAAT
GCCATCATTGCGATAAAGGAAAGGCTATCATTCAAGATCTCTCTGCCGACAGTGGTCCCAAAGATGGACC
CCCACCCACGAGGAGCATCGTGGAAAAAGAAGAGGTTCCAACCACGTCTACAAAGCAAGTGGATTGATGT
GACATCTCCACTGACGTAAGGGATGACGCACAATCCCACTATCCTTCGCAAGACCCTTCCTCTATATAAG
GAAGTTCATTTCATTTGGAGAGGACACGCTCGAGTATAAGAGCTCATTTTTACAACAATTACCAACAACA
ACAAACAACAAACAACATTACAATTACATTTACAATTATCGATACAATGGCTTCCTCTATGCTCTCTTCC
GCTACTATGGTTGCCTCTCCGGCTCAGGCCACTATGGTCGCTCCTTTCAACGGACTTAAGTCCTCCGCTG
CCTTCCCAGCCACCCGCAAGGCTAACAACGACATTACTTCCATCACAAGCAACGGCGGAAGAGTTAACTG
CATGCAGGTCATTTATATTTCTTCTTTCACTTTTTTATTATTCCATATGATTTTTTTCGGTTCTTTCTTC
GAATCTACATAAACTAATATCATTGGAAAAATCGAAAAAATAGGTGTGGCCTCCGATTGGAAAGAAGAAG
TTTGAGACTCTCTCTTACCTTCCTGACCTTACCGATTCCGAAGGTGCTCAAGACCAGAGAGAAAACTCCA
TTGATGTTGTTCAGCAAGGACAACAAAAAGGGAACCAAGGATCAAGTGTCGAAAAAAGACCTCAACAACG
CTTAACCATGGATGTCTCTCCTTTCGGATTGTTGGATCCTTTGTCACCAATGAGGACGATGCGACAAATG
TTAGATACTATGGACAGGATGTTCGAGGACACTATGCCTGTCTCAGGAAGAAACAGAGGAGGAAGTGGAG
TGTCAGAGATTCGTGCACCGTGGGACATCAAAGAGGAAGAACACGAGATCAAGATGCGTTTCGACATGCC
TGGACTCTCTAAAGAGGACGTCAAAATCTCTGTAGAAGATAACGTACTTGTGATCAAAGGAGAGCAGAAG
AAGGAGGACAGTGATGATTCTTGGTCTGGAAGAAGCGTTAGCTCATATGGAACACGACTTCAGCTCCCAG
ACAACTGTGAGAAAGACAAGATCAAAGCTGAGCTCAAGAACGGAGTCCTCTTTATCACTATCCCTAAGAC
CAAAGTCGAACGCAAAGTCATCGATGTCCAGATTCAATCTTCGGGCAGCGTGCAGCTCGCCGACCACTAC
CAGCAGAACACCCCCATCGGCGACGGCCCCGTGCTGCTGCCCGACAACCACTACCTGAGCTACCAGTCCG
CCCTGAGCAAAGACCCCAACGAGAAGCGCGATCACATGGTCCTGCTGGAGTTCGTGACCGCCGCCGGGAT
CACTCTCGGCATGGACGAGCTGTACAAGTACCCATACGATGTTCCTGACTATGCGGGCTATCCCTATGAC
GTCCCGGACTATGCAGGATCCTATCCATATGACGTTCCAGATTACGCTGCTTAAGCTTCTCTAGCTAGAG
TCGATCGACAAGCTCGAGTTTCTCCATAATAATGTGTGAGTAGTTCCCAGATAAGGGAATTAGGGTTCCT
ATAGGGTTTCGCTCATGTGTTGAGCATATAAGAAACCCTTAGTATGTATTTGTATTTGTAAAATACTTCT
ATCAATAAAATTTCTAATTCCTAAAACCAAAATCCAGTACTAAAATCCAGATCGCTTTACGAATTCCCAT
GGGGAGGAATTCCAATCCCACAAAAATCTGAGCTTAACAGCACAGTTGCTCCTCTCAGAGCAGAATCGGG
TATTCAACACCCTCATATCAACTACTACGTTGTGTATAACGGTCCACATGCCGGTATATACGATGACTGG
GGTTGTACAAAGGCGGCAACAAACGGCGTTCCCGGAGTTGCACACAAGAAATTTGCCACTATTACAGAGG
CAAGAGCAGCAGCTGACGCGTACACAACAAGTCAGCAAACAGACAGGTTGAACTTCATCCCCAAAGGAGA
AGCTCAACTCAAGCCCAAGAGCTTTGCTAAGGCCCTAACAAGCCCACCAAAGCAAAAAGCCCACTGGCTC
ACGCTAGGAACCAAAAGGCCCAGCAGTGATCCAGCCCCAAAAGAGATCTCCTTTGCCCCGGAGATTACAA
TGGACGATTTCCTCTATCTTTACGATCTAGGAAGGAAGTTCGAAGGTGAAGGTGACGACACTATGTTCAC
CACTGATAATGAGAAGGTTAGCCTCTTCAATTTCAGAAAGAATGCTGACCCACAGATGGTTAGAGAGGCC
TACGCAGCAAGTCTCATCAAGACGATCTACCCGAGTAACAATCTCCAGGAGATCAAATACCTTCCCAAGA
AGGTTAAAGATGCAGTCAAAAGATTCAGGACTAATTGCATCAAGAACACAGAGAAAGACATATTTCTCAA
GATCAGAAGTACTATTCCAGTATGGACGATTCAAGGCTTGCTTCATAAACCAAGGCAAGTAATAGAGATT
GGAGTCTCTAAAAAGGTAGTTCCTACTGAATCTAAGGCCATGCATGGAGTCTAAGATTCAAATCGAGGAT
CTAACAGAACTCGCCGTCAAGACTGGCGAACAGTTCATACAGAGTCTTTTACGACTCAATGACAAGAAGA
AAATCTTCGTCAACATGGTGGAGCACGACACTCTGGTCTACTCCAAAAATGTCAAAGATACAGTCTCAGA
AGATCAAAGGGCTATTGAGACTTTTCAACAAAGGATAATTTCGGGAAACCTCCTCGGATTCCATTGCCCA
GCTATCTGTCACTTCATCGAAAGGACAGTAGAAAAGGAAGGTGGCTCCTACAAATGCCATCATTGCGATA
AAGGAAAGGCTATCATTCAAGATCTCTCTGCCGACAGTGGTCCCAAAGATGGACCCCCACCCACGAGGAG
CATCGTGGAAAAAGAAGAGGTTCCAACCACGTCTACAAAGCAAGTGGATTGATGTGACATCTCCACTGAC
GTAAGGGATGACGCACAATCCCACTATCCTTCGCAAGACCCTTCCTCTATATAAGGAAGTTCATTTCATT
TGGAGAGGACACGCTACTGTATAAGAGCTCATTTTTACAACAATTACCAACAACAACAAACAACAAACAA
CATTACAATTACATTTACAATTATCGATACATGGCTTCTAGCCCACCGAAGAAGAAGCGGAAGGTCAGCT
GGAAAATGGTGAGCAAGGGCGAGGACCTGTTCACCGGGGTGGTGCCCATCCTGGTCGAGCTGGACGGCGA
CGTAAACGGCCACAAGTTCAGCGTGTCCGGCGAGGGCGAGGGCGATGCCACCTACGGCAAGCTGACCCTG
AAGTTCATCTGCACCACCGGCAAGCTGCCCGTGCCCTGGCCCACCCTCGTGACCACCCTGACCTGGGGCG
TGCAGTGCTTCAGCCGCTACCCCGACCACATGAAGCAGCACGACTTCTTCAAGTCCGCCATGCCCGAAGG
CTACGTCCAGGAGCGCACCATCTTCTTCAAGGACGACGGCAACTACAAGACCCGCGCCGAGGTGAAGTTC
GAGGGCGACACCCTGGTGAACCGCATCGAGCTGAAGGGCATCGACTTCAAGGAGGACGGCAACATCCTGG
GGCACAAGCTGGAGTACAACTACATCAGCCACAACGTCTATATCACCGCCGACAAGCAGAAGAACGGCAT
CAAGGCCAACTTCAAGATCCGCCACAACATCGAGGACGGCAGCGTGCAGCTCGCCGACCACTACCAGCAG
AACACCCCCATCGGCGACGGCCCCGTGCTGCTGCCCGACAACCACTACCTGAGCACCCAGTCCGCCCTGA
GCAAAGACCCCAACGAGAAGCGCGATCACATGGTCCTGCTGGAGTTCGTGACCGCCGCCGGGATCACTCT
CGGCATGGACGAGCTGTACAAGTAAGCTTGTCAAGCAGATCGTTCAAACATTTGGCAATAAAGTTTCTTA
AGATTGAATCCTGTTGCCGGTCTTGCGATGATTATCATATAATTTCTGTTGAATTACGTTAAGCATGTAA
TAATTAACATGTAATGCATGACGTTATTTATGAGATGGGTTTTTATGATTAGAGTCCCGCAATTATACAT
TTAATACGCGATAGAAAACAAAATATAGCGCGCAAACTAGGATAAATTATCGCGCGCGGTGTCATCTATG
TTACTAGATCGACGCTCAGAGAGGATGCACATGTGACCGA
